Addgene plasmid #61776: psiCHECK-2-Map3k1-3'UTR
Purpose: Luciferase reporter containing the 3'UTR of mouse Map3k1
Depositing lab: Judy Lieberman. Depositing organization: Boston Children's Hospital. Publication: miR-200 promotes the mesenchymal to epithelial transition by suppressing multiple members of the Zeb2 and Snail1 transcriptional repressor complexes. Perdigao-Henriques R, Petrocca F, Altschuler G, Thomas MP, Le MT, Tan SM, Hide W, Lieberman J. Oncogene. 2015 Mar 23. doi: 10.1038/onc.2015.69. PubMed 25798844.
Backbone
  Vector backbone: psiCHECK-2
  Backbone size w/o insert (bp): 6273
  Vector type: Luciferase
Growth in bacteria
  Bacterial resistance: Ampicillin, 100 μg/mL
  Growth temperature: 37°C
  Growth strain: DH5alpha
  Copy number: High Copy
Gene/Insert
  Gene/Insert name: mouse Map3k1 3'UTR
  Species: M. musculus (mouse)
  Insert size (bp): 2467
  Cloning method: Restriction Enzyme; 5′ cloning site XhoI (not destroyed); 3′ cloning site NotI (not destroyed)
  Sequencing primers: 5′ 5'-GTCCGCAACTACAACGCCTACCTT-3'
Terms and licenses: Academic/Nonprofit Terms; Industry Terms: Not Available to Industry
Depositor comments: Note that the UTR sequence in this plasmid may have some minor discrepancies with top GenBank hits
How to cite: psiCHECK-2-Map3k1-3'UTR was a gift from Judy Lieberman (Addgene plasmid # 61776 ; http://n2t.net/addgene:61776 ; RRID:Addgene_61776)
