[The description below was written by a language model from this plasmid's Addgene catalogue record.]
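Description:
psiCHECK-2-Map3k1-3'UTR is a dual-luciferase reporter plasmid built on the psiCHECK-2 backbone (6273 bp without insert) and carrying a 2467 bp fragment corresponding to the 3' untranslated region of mouse Map3k1. The UTR was inserted by restriction cloning between XhoI and NotI sites, both of which remain intact. In the standard psiCHECK-2 design, this multiple cloning region lies immediately downstream of the Renilla luciferase coding sequence. The cloned UTR therefore becomes part of the Renilla transcript, while a separately expressed firefly luciferase on the same plasmid serves as an internal normalisation control. The record gives no feature table, so the promoters, polyadenylation signals and origin of replication are not itemised for this construct. The plasmid is maintained in E. coli as a high-copy vector under ampicillin selection.

The construct is intended for transfection into cultured mammalian cells to test whether post-transcriptional regulators act through the Map3k1 3'UTR. If a microRNA or other factor binds the UTR and destabilises the fusion transcript or represses its translation, Renilla activity falls relative to firefly activity, and that ratio measures the repression. The associated publication concerns miR-200 and its suppression of components of the Zeb2 and Snail1 repressor complexes during the mesenchymal to epithelial transition, which suggests this reporter was used to assess Map3k1 as a candidate miR-200 target. The depositor notes that the cloned UTR may differ slightly from the closest GenBank reference sequences, which matters when mapping predicted target sites onto the insert.
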