>Addgene plasmid #61776 | psiCHECK-2-Map3k1-3'UTR | addgene partial sequence | sequence record 105761 | psiCHECK2-F 5'-GTCCGCAACTACAACGCCTACCTT-3'
ATCTGCCTAAGATGTTCATCGAGTCCGACCCTGGGTTCTTTTCCAACGCTATTGTCGAGGGAGCTAAGAA
GTTCCCTAACACCGAGTTCGTGAAGGTGAAGGGCCTCCACTTCAGCCAGGAGGACGCTCCAGATGAAATG
GGTAAGTACATCAAGAGCTTCGTGGAGCGCGTGCTGAAGAACGAGCAGTAATTCTAGGCGATCGCTCGAG
TTAATTGTTCAGATCAGCTCTAATGGAGACAGGATATGCAACGCGGAGAGAGAAAAGAGAACTTGTGGGC
GACCATGCCGCTAACCGCAGGCCCTCACGCCACTGAACAGCCAGAAACGGGGCCAGCGGGGAACCGTACC
TAAGCATGTGATTGACAAATCATGACCTGTACCTAAGCTCGATATGCAGACATCTACAGCTCGTGCAGGA
ACTGCACACCGTGCCTTTCACAGGACTGGCTCTGGGGGACCAGGAAGGCGATGGAGTTTGCATGACTAAA
GAACAGAAGCATAAATTTATTTTTGGAGCACTTTTTCAGCAATATTAGCAGCTGAGGGCTCAGGATCTAT
TTTGATGTGTCACTTCTTCCATTTCACCTAGTGGTCACAGCAGGGGCTCTGCAATTCCCTTTGGGTTAGG
TTTTTGGGTTTTTTTTTTTTTTTTTTTTTGGTTTTTTTGGTTTTTTTGTCACTGGCTGTAAAAAAAAAAA
TCATTGCCTGGTCAGAGTGTGTATGAGAAGCAGTAAATACATGCGTTTTTAAAGTTAATAACTTCTTTAT
AACCCACAGCTGACCCCCCCCC
