>Addgene plasmid #61776 | psiCHECK-2-Map3k1-3'UTR | addgene partial sequence | sequence record 105762 | psiCHECK2-R 5'-CGAGGTCCGAAGACTCATTT-3'
AACCAACACACAGATGTAATGAAAATAAAGATATTTTATTGCGGCCAGCGGCCGCTTTTGTTCAAAAACT
TTTATTTACTATAAAGACAAAACACCAAAATAGGTACAAATACTATAAAATTGGTTCAAAGGGGTAAAAA
TTTTAATTAAAATATCTTGATATATTTAAAATAACAAAGGATACATTTAAGCCAAATTTTTTTAACCCAG
AGTTTTTTTTTTTTTTTTGTAGCATTTGCTTACATAGTAAGGTGCTAATAGGAGTTAGCCCTTAAGCCCT
GGAAGTCTTAGGAGTCATAGTCACACAGCACGTAGAATTTCATTCTGAGAGTGAACTTTGGTAGAAGAAA
AATCTATAGGACACCTGAGGTAGTAGAAACTGGAATAAACAGCAGTAGACGTTATTTACAATTCGAGTAC
CAAATAACATTAAAAACACAAAAATAATTACACAGTACAATTTTCAGTCCAGCTTTGATCCAAAGAAAAT
AAGAATATTACATCACATTTGCATCGAAAACAAAACACCACAATTACCAGCAAGCTGAGGGAACTGCAAA
CAAACTCAAACACAGTGGATCTTGACATCTGGGGACAGTCTGAGTTTGAAATGTGGCGGGCATGTTGATC
TACATGGTAATACTGATTAGCTGAGGTCCCTCAGTTTCTACAGTTTATATCTCTGTCAGACACAGTGCTA
ATCTGACCGAATGATCTTCCAGTACGGTAAATGGCAAGAGTGCGTCCTTTAAAGCTTGCACATGAGAGAC
TTGGAAACAATCTTATTAGAATTGTGAAAATTCTAAGTAGTCAAAAAGTAAAAAGTAAAAAGAAAAAAGT
CAAGTACAATACATTTAGCATTACCAAACTTCACATTTCTGTATTATTTTTAACTCTTCAAATATTGCCA
ATCTTTCAAAACAAAGGAATGTAAAATTTCACTAAGAAGCACATTCACATAAAA
